>Addgene plasmid #198510 | pAAV_hSyn-PdCO-mScarlet-WPRE | addgene full sequence | sequence record 390652 | Addgene NGS Result
GAACAGGAGAGCGCACGAGGGAGCTTCCAGGGGGAAACGCCTGGTATCTTTATAGTCCTGTCGGGTTTTG
CCACCTCTGACTTGAGCGTCGATTTTTGTGATGCTCGTCAGGGGGGCGGAGCCTATGGAAAAACGCCAGC
AACGCGGCCTTTTTACGGTTCCTGGCCTTTTGCTGGCCTTTTGCTCACATGTCCTGCAGGCAGCTGCGCG
CTCGCTCGCTCACTGAGGCCGCCCGGGCGTCGGGCGACCTTTGGTCGCCCGGCCTCAGTGAGCGAGCGAG
CGCGCAGAGAGGGAGTGGCCAACTCCATCACTAGGGGTTCCTGCGGCCGCACGCGTGTGTCTAGACTGCA
GAGGGCCCTGCGTATGAGTGCAAGTGGGTTTTAGGACCAGGATGAGGCGGGGTGGGGGTGCCTACCTGAC
GACCGACCCCGACCCACTGGACAAGCACCCAACCCCCATTCCCCAAATTGCGCATCCCCTATCAGAGAGG
GGGAGGGGAAACAGGATGCGGCGAGGCGCGTGCGCACTGCCAGCTTCAGCACCGCGGACAGTGCCTTCGC
CCCCGCCTGGCGGCGCGCGCCACCGCCGCCTCAGCACTGAAGGCGCGCTGACGTCACTCGCCGGTCCCCC
GCAAACTCCCCTTCCCGGCCACCTTGGTCGCGTCCGCGCCGCCGCCGGCCCAGCCGGACCGCACCACGCG
AGGCGCGAGATAGGGGGGCACGGGCGCGACCATCTGCGCTGCGGCGCCGGCGACTCAGCGCTGCCTCAGT
CTGCGGTGGGCAGCGGAGGAGTCGTGTCGTGCCTGAGAGCGCAGTCGAGAAGGTACCGGATCCGCCACCA
TGGACGGGGAGAACTTGACGATTCCAAATCCTGTCACCGAGTTGATGGATACCCCAATCAACAGCACGTA
TTTCCAAAACCTTAATGCGGAAACGGACGGCGGAAATCATTACATCTACAATGCCTTCACAGCCACCGAT
TACAACATTTGTGCAGCTTACCTTTTCTTCATTGCTTGTCTGGGAGTCAGTCTCAACGTTTTGGTGTTGG
TCCTCTTTATCAAAGACAGAAAGTTGAGGAGCCCCAATAACTTCCTGTATGTAAGTCTCGCTCTCGGGGA
TCTGTTGGTTGCAGTTTTCGGCACCGCATTTAAGTTCATTATTACAGCTCGCAAAACCCTGTTGCGAGAA
GAAGACGGTTTCTGCAAATGGTACGGCTTCATAACATACCTCGGCGGGCTCGCGGCACTGATGACCCTGA
GCGTTATTGCTTTTGTTCGTTGTCTGGCCGTGCTGCGTCTCGGCTCCTTCACAGGTTTGACAACGCGGAT
GGGCGTGGCGGCGATGGCTTTCATTTGGATCTACTCCCTGGCATTCACACTCGCGCCTCTCCTTGGGTGG
AATCACTACATACCGGAAGGTTTGGCCACTTGGTGTAGTATCGACTGGCTTTCCGATGAAACATCCGATA
AGTCCTACGTGTTTGCTATTTTCATCTTCTGCTTTCTTGTCCCTGTTCTCATTATCGTCGTGTCATACGG
GCTGATCTACGATAAGGTTCGGAAGGTAGCGAAAACAGGCGGTTCTGTTGCCAAAGCAGAACGCGAAGTA
CTGCGCATGACGCTGCTGATGGTTAGCCTGTTCATGCTTGCCTGGAGTCCCTACGCTGTTATCTGCATGC
TCGCTAGCTTCGGCCCTAAAGACCTGCTCCATCCAGTGGCCACAGTGATTCCTGCCATGTTTGCAAAGTC
TTCTACGATGTATAACCCTCTTATCTATGTGTTCATGAACAAACAATTCAGGCGGAGCCTTAAAGTTCTT
CTCGGAATGGGAGTAGAGGACCTGAACTCCGAGAGTGAGAGAGCAACTGGTGGTACAGCCACGAATCAAG
TCGCCGCGACGACCGAGACTTCCCAGGTTGCTCCTGCTCCGCGAGCCCGAGATCCAACCGGTAAGAGCAG
GATCACCAGCGAGGGCGAGTACATCCCCCTGGACCAGATCGACATCAACGTGGTGATGGTGAGCAAGGGC
GAGGCAGTGATCAAGGAGTTCATGCGGTTCAAGGTGCACATGGAGGGCTCCATGAACGGCCACGAGTTCG
AGATCGAGGGCGAGGGCGAGGGCCGCCCCTACGAGGGCACCCAGACCGCCAAGCTGAAGGTGACCAAGGG
TGGCCCCCTGCCCTTCTCCTGGGACATCCTGTCCCCTCAGTTCATGTACGGCTCCAGGGCCTTCACCAAG
CACCCCGCCGACATCCCCGACTACTATAAGCAGTCCTTCCCCGAGGGCTTCAAGTGGGAGCGCGTGATGA
ACTTCGAGGACGGCGGCGCCGTGACCGTGACCCAGGACACCTCCCTGGAGGACGGCACCCTGATCTACAA
GGTGAAGCTCCGCGGCACCAACTTCCCTCCTGACGGCCCCGTAATGCAGAAGAAGACAATGGGCTGGGAA
GCGTCCACCGAGCGGTTGTACCCCGAGGACGGCGTGCTGAAGGGCGACATTAAGATGGCCCTGCGCCTGA
AGGACGGCGGACGCTACCTGGCGGACTTCAAGACCACCTACAAGGCCAAGAAGCCCGTGCAGATGCCCGG
CGCCTACAACGTCGACCGCAAGTTGGACATCACCTCCCACAACGAGGACTACACCGTGGTGGAACAGTAC
GAACGCTCCGAGGGCCGCCACTCCACCGGCGGCATGGACGAGCTGTACAAGTTCTGCTACGAGAACGAGG
TGTAACTAGAATTCAAGCTTAATCAACCTCTGGATTACAAAATTTGTGAAAGATTGACTGATATTCTTAA
CTATGTTGCTCCTTTTACGCTGTGTGGATATGCTGCTTTAATGCCTCTGTATCATGCTATTGCTTCCCGT
ATGGCTTTCGTTTTCTCCTCCTTGTATAAATCCTGGTTGCTGTCTCTTTATGAGGAGTTGTGGCCCGTTG
TCCGTCAACGTGGCGTGGTGTGCTCTGTGTTTGCTGACGCAACCCCCACTGGCTGGGGCATTGCCACCAC
CTGTCAACTCCTTTCTGGGACTTTCGCTTTCCCCCTCCCGATCGCCACGGCAGAACTCATCGCCGCCTGC
CTTGCCCGCTGCTGGACAGGGGCTAGGTTGCTGGGCACTGATAATTCCGTGGTGTTGTCGGGGAAGCTGA
CGTCAGCGCTAATAAAATCGCTATCCATCGAAGATGGATGTGTGTTGGTTTTTTGTGTGGGTAACCCACG
TGCGGACCGAGCGGCCGCAGGAACCCCTAGTGATGGAGTTGGCCACTCCCTCTCTGCGCGCTCGCTCGCT
CACTGAGGCCGGGCGACCAAAGGTCGCCCGACGCCCGGGCTTTGCCCGGGCGGCCTCAGTGAGCGAGCGA
GCGCGCAGCTGCCTGCAGGGGCGCCTGATGCGGTATTTTCTCCTTACGCATCTGTGCGGTATTTCACACC
GCATA
[95 nt withheld, positions 3436-3530]
T
[46 nt withheld, positions 3532-3577]
C
[141 nt withheld, positions 3579-3719]
CCTTTGACGTTGGAGTCCACGTTCTTT
[37 nt withheld, positions 3747-3783]
ACTCTATCTCGGGCTATTCTTTTGATTTATAAGGGATTTTGCCGATTTCGGTCTATTGGTTAAAAAATGA
GCTGATTTAACAAAAATTTAACGCGAATTTTAACAAAATATTAACGTTTACAATTTTATGGTGCACTCTC
AGTACAATCTGCTCTGATGCCGCATAGTTAAGCCAGCCCCGACACCCGCCAACACCCGCTGACGCGCCCT
GACGGGCTTGTCTGCTCCCGGCATCCGCTTACAGACAAGCTGTGACCGTCTCCGGGAGCTGCATGTGTCA
GAGGTTTTCACCGTCATCACCGAAACGCGCGAGACGAAAGGGCCTCGTGATACGCCTATTTTTATAGGTT
AATGTCATGATAATAATGGTTTCTTAGACGTCAGGTGGCACTTTTCGGGGAAATGTGCGCGGAACCCCTA
TTTGTTTATTTTTCTAAATACATTCAAATATGTATCCGCTCATGAGACAATAACCCTGATAAATGCTTCA
ATAATATTGAAAAAGGAAGAGTATGAGTATTCAACATTTCCGTGTCGCCCTTATTCCCTTTTTTGCGGCA
TTTTGCCTTCCTGTTTTTGCTCACCCAGAAACGCTGGTGAAAGTAAAAGATGCTGAAGATCAGTTGGGTG
CACGAGTGGGTTACATCGAACTGGATCTCAACAGCGGTAAGATCCTTGAGAGTTTTCGCCCCGAAGAACG
TTTTCCAATGATGAGCACTTTTAAAGTTCTGCTATGTGGCGCGGTATTATCCCGTATTGACGCCGGGCAA
GAGCAACTCGGTCGCCGCATACACTATTCTCAGAATGACTTGGTTGAGTACTCACCAGTCACAGAAAAGC
ATCTTACGGATGGCATGACAGTAAGAGAATTATGCAGTGCTGCCATAACCATGAGTGATAACACTGCGGC
CAACTTACTTCTGACAACGATCGGAGGACCGAAGGAGCTAACCGCTTTTTTGCACAACATGGGGGATCAT
GTAACTCGCCTTGATCGTTGGGAACCGGAGCTGAATGAAGCCATACCAAACGACGAGCGTGACACCACGA
TGCCTGTAGCAATGGCAACAACGTTGCGCAAACTATTAACTGGCGAACTACTTACTCTAGCTTCCCGGCA
ACAATTAATAGACTGGATGGAGGCGGATAAAGTTGCAGGACCACTTCTGCGCTCGGCCCTTCCGGCTGGC
TGGTTTATTGCTGATAAATCTGGAGCCGGTGAGCGTGGGTCTCGCGGTATCATTGCAGCACTGGGGCCAG
ATGGTAAGCCCTCCCGTATCGTAGTTATCTACACGACGGGGAGTCAGGCAACTATGGATGAACGAAATAG
ACAGATCGCTGAGATAGGTGCCTCACTGATTAAGCATTGGTAACTGTCAGACCAAGTTTACTCATATATA
CTTTAGATTGATTTAAAACTTCATTTTTAATTTAAAAGGATCTAGGTGAAGATCCTTTTTGATAATCTCA
TGACCAAAATCCCTTAACGTGAGTTTTCGTTCCACTGAGCGTCAGACCCCGTAGAAAAGATCAAAGGATC
TTCTTGAGATCCTTTTTTTCTGCGCGTAATCTGCTGCTTGCAAACAAAAAAACCACCGCTACCAGCGGTG
GTTTGTTTGCCGGATCAAGAGCTACCAACTCTTTTTCCGAAGGTAACTGGCTTCAGCAGAGCGCAGATAC
CAAATACTGTTCTTCTAGTGTAGCCGTAGTTAGGCCACCACTTCAAGAACTCTGTAGCACCGCCTACATA
CCTCGCTCTGCTAATCCTGTTACCAGTGGCTGCTGCCAGTGGCGATAAGTCGTGTCTTACCGGGTTGGAC
TCAAGACGATAGTTACCGGATAAGGCGCAGCGGTCGGGCTGAACGGGGGGTTCGTGCACACAGCCCAGCT
TGGAGCGAACGACCTACACCGAACTGAGATACCTACAGCGTGAGCTATGAGAAAGCGCCACGCTTCCCGA
AGGGAGAAAGGCGGACAGGTATCCGGTAAGCGGCAGGGTCG
Features (pLannotate 1.2.2; 15 found; start..end, strand, type, name):
    204..231     +  repeat_region  AAV2 ITR (fragment): inverted terminal repeat of adeno-associated virus serotype 2 inverted
    260..287     +  repeat_region  AAV2 ITR (fragment): inverted terminal repeat of adeno-associated virus serotype 2 inverted
    367..814     +  promoter       hSyn promoter: human synapsin I promoter; confers neuron-specific expression (Kügler et al., 2003)
   1953..2012    +  CDS            KCNJ2 (fragment): KCNJ2_HUMAN - Also known as IRK1. Experimental evidence at protein level: Swiss-Prot protein existence level 1. Probably participates in establishing action potential waveform and excitability of neuronal and muscle tissues. Inward rectifier potassium channels are characterized by a greater tendency to allow potassium to flow into the cell rather than out of it. Their voltage dependence is regulated by the concentration of extracellular potassium; as external potassium is raised, the voltage range of the channel opening shifts to more positive voltages. The inward rectification is mainly due t
   2016..2711    +  CDS            mScarlet: mScarlet is a basic (constitutively fluorescent) red fluorescent protein published in 2016, derived from synthetic construct. It has moderate acid sensitivity.
   2751..3154    +  misc_feature   WPRE: woodchuck hepatitis virus posttranscriptional regulatory element
   3161..3209    +  polyA_signal   poly(A) signal: synthetic polyadenylation signal
   3239..3379    +  repeat_region  AAV2 ITR: inverted terminal repeat of adeno-associated virus serotype 2 inverted
   3384..3435    -  misc_feature   bom (fragment): basis of mobility region from pBR322
   3454..3909    +  rep_origin     f1 ori (sequence partly withheld): f1 bacteriophage origin of replication; arrow indicates direction of (+) strand synthesis
   3910..3959    -  misc_feature   bom (fragment): basis of mobility region from pBR322
   4061..4096    -  CDS            rop (fragment): Rop protein, which maintains plasmids at low copy number; rop
   4191..4295    +  promoter       AmpR promoter: bla
   4296..5156    +  CDS            AmpR: β-lactamase; bla; confers resistance to ampicillin, carbenicillin, and related antibiotics
   5327..131     +  rep_origin     ori (across the origin): high-copy-number ColE1/pMB1/pBR322/pUC origin of replication
