[The description below was written by a language model from this plasmid's Addgene catalogue record and pLannotate feature annotations shown in this document.]
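Description:
pAAV_hSyn-PdCO-mScarlet-WPRE is an adeno-associated virus transfer plasmid for neuron-restricted expression of PdCO, an inhibitory light-activated G-protein-coupled receptor. The backbone is a high-copy pAAV vector carrying a ColE1/pUC-type origin, an f1 phage origin and the β-lactamase gene for ampicillin selection. The catalogue lists a total size of 5795 bp, while the sequenced record is 5,784 nt. The expression cassette is flanked by AAV2 inverted terminal repeats, which allow the intervening DNA to be packaged into AAV particles when rep/cap and helper functions are supplied. The annotation detects the downstream ITR in full but only short fragments of the upstream one. This is a common result for these repeat-rich, hard-to-sequence elements, and it fits with the use of a recombination-deficient bacterial strain for propagation.

Within the ITRs, the human synapsin I promoter drives the insert, confining expression to neurons. The payload is the ciliary opsin of the marine annelid Platynereis dumerilii, re-engineered for expression in mammalian neurons and for improved trafficking to the axonal membrane. The opsin coding region itself is not called in the feature table, but it falls in the unannotated span between the promoter and a short KCNJ2 (Kir2.1) fragment, which probably acts as a membrane-trafficking signal. This is followed in frame by the red fluorescent protein mScarlet, which marks expressing cells. The record also lists a C-terminal Rho1D4 epitope tag, which is not separately annotated. A WPRE element boosts transcript stability and expression, and a synthetic polyadenylation signal terminates the message. According to the associated publication, PdCO is a bistable inhibitory optoGPCR for multiplexed optogenetic control of neural circuits. The construct is also distributed as ready-made AAV1 and AAV5 preparations.
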