Addgene plasmid #198510: pAAV_hSyn-PdCO-mScarlet-WPRE
Purpose: Expresses optimized PdCO in frame with mScarlet under control of human synapsin1 promotor.
Depositing lab: Ofer Yizhar. Publication: A bistable inhibitory optoGPCR for multiplexed optogenetic control of neural circuits. Wietek J, Nozownik A, Pulin M, Saraf-Sinik I, Matosevich N, Gowrishankar R, Gat A, Malan D, Brown BJ, Dine J, Imambocus BN, Levy R, Sauter K, Litvin A, Regev N, Subramaniam S, Abrera K, Summarli D, Goren EM, Mizrachi G, Bitton E, Benjamin A, Copits BA, Sasse P, Rost BR, Schmitz D, Bruchas MR, Soba P, Oren-Suissa M, Nir Y, Wiegert JS, Yizhar O. Nat Methods. 2024 May 29. doi: 10.1038/s41592-024-02285-8. PubMed 38811857.
Backbone
  Vector backbone: pAAV
  Backbone size w/o insert (bp): 3899
  Total vector size (bp): 5795
  Vector type: Mammalian Expression, AAV
Growth in bacteria
  Bacterial resistance: Ampicillin, 100 μg/mL
  Growth temperature: 30°C
  Growth strain: NEB Stable
  Copy number: High Copy
Gene/Insert
  Gene/Insert name: PdCO (alt name: Platynereis dumerilii Ciliary Opsin, optimized for mammalian neuron expression and enhanced axonal membrane trafficking)
  Species: Synthetic; Platynereis dumerilii
  Insert size (bp): 1896
  GenBank ID: AY692353.1
  Promoter: hSyn1
  Tag / fusion protein: mScarlet (C terminal on insert); Rho1D4 (C terminal on insert)
  Cloning method: Restriction Enzyme; 5′ cloning site BamHI (not destroyed); 3′ cloning site EcoRI (not destroyed)
  Sequencing primers: 5′ hSyn_F (ttcagcaccgcggacagtg); 3′ WPRE_R (ACCACGGAATTATCAGTGCCCA )
Terms and licenses: Academic/Nonprofit Terms; Industry Terms: Not Available to Industry
Depositor comments: Please visit https://www.biorxiv.org/content/10.1101/2023.07.01.547328v1 for bioRxiv preprint.
How to cite: pAAV_hSyn-PdCO-mScarlet-WPRE was a gift from Ofer Yizhar (Addgene plasmid # 198510 ; http://n2t.net/addgene:198510 ; RRID:Addgene_198510) For viral preps, please replace (Addgene plasmid # 198510) in the above sentence with: (Addgene viral prep # 198510-AAV1) or (Addgene viral prep # 198510-AAV5)
